Addgene plasmid #80667: pENTR-SYNZIP12
Purpose: Encodes the synthetic coiled coil peptide SYNZIP12
Depositing lab: Amy Keating. Depositing organization: Massachusetts Institute of Technology. Publication: SYNZIP protein interaction toolbox: in vitro and in vivo specifications of heterospecific coiled-coil interaction domains. Thompson KE, Bashor CJ, Lim WA, Keating AE. ACS Synth Biol. 2012 Apr 20;1(4):118-29. 10.1021/sb200015u PubMed 22558529.
Backbone
  Vector backbone: pENTR_D-TOPO
  Backbone manufacturer: Invitrogen
  Backbone size w/o insert (bp): 2586
  Vector type: Entry vector
Growth in bacteria
  Bacterial resistance: Kanamycin, 50 μg/mL
  Growth temperature: 37°C
  Growth strain: DH5alpha
  Copy number: Unknown
Gene/Insert
  Gene/Insert name: SYNZIP12
  Species: Synthetic
  Insert size (bp): 129
  Cloning method: TOPO Cloning
  Sequencing primers: 5′ M13 (-21) Forward, TGTAAAACGACGGCCAGT; 3′ M13 Reverse, CAGGAAACAGCTATGAC
Terms and licenses: Academic/Nonprofit Terms; Industry Terms: Not Available to Industry
How to cite: pENTR-SYNZIP12 was a gift from Amy Keating (Addgene plasmid # 80667 ; http://n2t.net/addgene:80667 ; RRID:Addgene_80667)
