[The description below was written by a language model from this plasmid's Addgene catalogue record and pLannotate feature annotations shown in this document.]
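Description:
pENTR-SYNZIP12 is a Gateway entry clone built on the Invitrogen pENTR/D-TOPO backbone, carrying a short synthetic open reading frame for SYNZIP12, one of a set of designed coiled-coil peptides characterised as heterospecific protein interaction domains. The 129 bp insert was introduced by TOPO cloning, giving a plasmid of 2,715 bp. It is propagated in E. coli through a high-copy ColE1/pUC-type origin and selected with kanamycin via the aph(3')-Ia aminoglycoside phosphotransferase gene.

The annotation tool did not label the SYNZIP12 coding sequence itself, but the insert lies in the interval between the attL1 and attL2 sites, which is the only gap in the feature table consistent with its recorded size. These attL sites are the substrates for the LR Clonase reaction, so the coiled-coil sequence can be transferred by recombination into any attR-containing destination vector, for example to fuse it to a protein of interest or place it under a chosen promoter. The entry vector has no dedicated expression promoter for the insert. A T7 promoter sits just outside attL2 on the reverse strand, pointing back toward the insert, and M13 forward and reverse priming sites flank the cassette for sequence verification. Upstream rrnB T1 and T2 terminators shield the cloning region from read-through transcription originating in the backbone. The small lacI and lacZα fragments in the annotation are probably short sequence matches in the backbone rather than functional genes.

The plasmid serves as a modular source of the SYNZIP12 domain for engineering specific protein–protein interactions in synthetic biology applications. The record does not state its interaction partners.
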