Features (pLannotate 1.2.2; 9 found; start..end, strand, type, name):
    121..213     +  CDS            lacI (fragment): lac repressor; lacI; The lac repressor binds to the lac operator to inhibit transcription in E. coli. This inhibition can be relieved by adding lactose or isopropyl-β-D-thiogalactopyranoside (IPTG).
    268..295     -  terminator     rrnB T2 terminator: transcription terminator T2 from the E. coli rrnB gene
    427..470     +  terminator     rrnB T1 terminator: Escherichia coli rrnB; transcription terminator T1 from the E. coli rrnB gene
    517..553     -  CDS            lacZα (fragment): LacZα fragment of β-galactosidase; lacZ fragment
    569..668     +  protein_bind   attL1: mutant version of attL; recombination site for the Gateway® LR reaction LR Clonase™
    840..939     -  protein_bind   attL2: mutant version of attL; recombination site for the Gateway® LR reaction LR Clonase™
    957..975     -  promoter       T7 promoter: promoter for bacteriophage T7 RNA polymerase
   1109..1918    +  CDS            KanR: aminoglycoside phosphotransferase; aph(3')-Ia; confers resistance to kanamycin in bacteria or G418 (Geneticin®) in eukaryotes
   2065..2653    +  rep_origin     ori: high-copy-number ColE1/pMB1/pBR322/pUC origin of replication
>Addgene plasmid #80667 | pENTR-SYNZIP12 | depositor full sequence | sequence record 157337 | pENTR-SYNZIP12 sequence 2715 bps
CTTTCCTGCGTTATCCCCTGATTCTGTGGATAACCGTATTACCGCCTTTGAGTGAGCTGATACCGCTCGC
CGCAGCCGAACGACCGAGCGCAGCGAGTCAGTGAGCGAGGAAGCGGAAGAGCGCCCAATACGCAAACCGC
CTCTCCCCGCGCGTTGGCCGATTCATTAATGCAGCTGGCACGACAGGTTTCCCGACTGGAAAGCGGGCAG
TGAGCGCAACGCAATTAATACGCGTACCGCTAGCCAGGAAGAGTTTGTAGAAACGCAAAAAGGCCATCCG
TCAGGATGGCCTTCTGCTTAGTTTGATGCCTGGCAGTTTATGGCGGGCGTCCTGCCCGCCACCCTCCGGG
CCGTTGCTTCACAACGTTCAAATCCGCTCCCGGCGGATTTGTCCTACTCAGGAGAGCGTTCACCGACAAA
CAACAGATAAAACGAAAGGCCCAGTCTTCCGACTGAGCCTTTCGTTTTATTTGATGCCTGGCAGTTCCCT
ACTCTCGCGTTAACGCTAGCATGGATGTTTTCCCAGTCACGACGTTGTAAAACGACGGCCAGTCTTAAGC
TCGGGCCCCAAATAATGATTTTATTTTGACTGATAGTGACCTGTTCGTTGCAACAAATTGATGAGCAATG
CTTTTTTATAATGCCAACTTTGTACAAAAAAGCAGGCTCCGCGGCCGCCCCCTTCACCATGAATGAAGAC
CTGGTTCTGGAAAACCGCCTTGCGGCGCTGCGTAACGAAAACGCTGCGCTTGAGAATGACCTGGCGCGTC
TGGAGAAAGAGATCGCGTACTTGGAGAAGGAAATCGAACGTGAAAAATGATAAAAGGGTGGGCGCGCCGA
CCCAGCTTTCTTGTACAAAGTTGGCATTATAAGAAAGCATTGCTTATCAATTTGTTGCAACGAACAGGTC
ACTATCAGTCAAAATAAAATCATTATTTGCCATCCAGCTGATATCCCCTATAGTGAGTCGTATTACATGG
TCATAGCTGTTTCCTGGCAGCTCTGGCCCGTGTCTCAAAATCTCTGATGTTACATTGCACAAGATAAAAA
TATATCATCATGAACAATAAAACTGTCTGCTTACATAAACAGTAATACAAGGGGTGTTATGAGCCATATT
CAACGGGAAACGTCGAGGCCGCGATTAAATTCCAACATGGATGCTGATTTATATGGGTATAAATGGGCTC
GCGATAATGTCGGGCAATCAGGTGCGACAATCTATCGCTTGTATGGGAAGCCCGATGCGCCAGAGTTGTT
TCTGAAACATGGCAAAGGTAGCGTTGCCAATGATGTTACAGATGAGATGGTCAGACTAAACTGGCTGACG
GAATTTATGCCTCTTCCGACCATCAAGCATTTTATCCGTACTCCTGATGATGCATGGTTACTCACCACTG
CGATCCCCGGAAAAACAGCATTCCAGGTATTAGAAGAATATCCTGATTCAGGTGAAAATATTGTTGATGC
GCTGGCAGTGTTCCTGCGCCGGTTGCATTCGATTCCTGTTTGTAATTGTCCTTTTAACAGCGATCGCGTA
TTTCGTCTCGCTCAGGCGCAATCACGAATGAATAACGGTTTGGTTGATGCGAGTGATTTTGATGACGAGC
GTAATGGCTGGCCTGTTGAACAAGTCTGGAAAGAAATGCATAAACTTTTGCCATTCTCACCGGATTCAGT
CGTCACTCATGGTGATTTCTCACTTGATAACCTTATTTTTGACGAGGGGAAATTAATAGGTTGTATTGAT
GTTGGACGAGTCGGAATCGCAGACCGATACCAGGATCTTGCCATCCTATGGAACTGCCTCGGTGAGTTTT
CTCCTTCATTACAGAAACGGCTTTTTCAAAAATATGGTATTGATAATCCTGATATGAATAAATTGCAGTT
TCATTTGATGCTCGATGAGTTTTTCTAATCAGAATTGGTTAATTGGTTGTAACACTGGCAGAGCATTACG
CTGACTTGACGGGACGGCGCAAGCTCATGACCAAAATCCCTTAACGTGAGTTACGCGTCGTTCCACTGAG
CGTCAGACCCCGTAGAAAAGATCAAAGGATCTTCTTGAGATCCTTTTTTTCTGCGCGTAATCTGCTGCTT
GCAAACAAAAAAACCACCGCTACCAGCGGTGGTTTGTTTGCCGGATCAAGAGCTACCAACTCTTTTTCCG
AAGGTAACTGGCTTCAGCAGAGCGCAGATACCAAATACTGTCCTTCTAGTGTAGCCGTAGTTAGGCCACC
ACTTCAAGAACTCTGTAGCACCGCCTACATACCTCGCTCTGCTAATCCTGTTACCAGTGGCTGCTGCCAG
TGGCGATAAGTCGTGTCTTACCGGGTTGGACTCAAGACGATAGTTACCGGATAAGGCGCAGCGGTCGGGC
TGAACGGGGGGTTCGTGCACACAGCCCAGCTTGGAGCGAACGACCTACACCGAACTGAGATACCTACAGC
GTGAGCATTGAGAAAGCGCCACGCTTCCCGAAGGGAGAAAGGCGGACAGGTATCCGGTAAGCGGCAGGGT
CGGAACAGGAGAGCGCACGAGGGAGCTTCCAGGGGGAAACGCCTGGTATCTTTATAGTCCTGTCGGGTTT
CGCCACCTCTGACTTGAGCGTCGATTTTTGTGATGCTCGTCAGGGGGGCGGAGCCTATGGAAAAACGCCA
GCAACGCGGCCTTTTTACGGTTCCTGGCCTTTTGCTGGCCTTTTGCTCACATGTT
