>Addgene plasmid #80667 | pENTR-SYNZIP12 | depositor partial sequence | sequence record 157338 | SYNZIP12
AATGAAGACCTGGTTCTGGAAAACCGCCTTGCGGCGCTGCGTAACGAAAACGCTGCGCTTGAGAATGACC
TGGCGCGTCTGGAGAAAGAGATCGCGTACTTGGAGAAGGAAATCGAACGTGAAAAATGATAA
