>Addgene plasmid #80667 | pENTR-SYNZIP12 | addgene partial sequence | sequence record 164189 | M13-Rev 5'-CAGGAAACAGCTATGACC-3'
CTGGATGGCAAATAATGATTTTATTTTGACTGATAGTGACCTGTTCGTTGCAACAAATTGATAAGCAATG
CTTTCTTATAATGCCAACTTTGTACAAGAAAGCTGGGTCGGCGCGCCCACCCTTTTATCATTTTTCACGT
TCGATTTCCTTCTCCAAGTACGCGATCTCTTTCTCCAGACGCGCCAGGTCATTCTCAAGCGCAGCGTTTT
CGTTAC
