>Addgene plasmid #80667 | pENTR-SYNZIP12 | addgene partial sequence | sequence record 166680 | M13-F20 5'-TGTAAAACGACGGCCAGT-3'
TTTATTTTGACTGATAGTGACCTGTTCGTTGCAACAAATTGATGAGCAATGCTTTTTTATAATGCCAACT
TTGTACAAAAAAGCAGGCTCCGCGGCCGCCCCCTTCACCATGAATGAAGACCTGGTTCTGGAAAACCGCC
TTGCGGCGCTGCGTAACGAAAACGCTGCGCTTGAGAATGACCTGGCGCGTCTGGAGAAAGAGATCGCGTA
CTTGGAGAAGGAAATCGAACGTGAAAAATGATAAAAGGGTGGGCGCGCCGACCCAGCTTTCTTGTACAAA
GTTGGCATTATAAGAAAGCATTGCTTATCAATTTGTTGCAACGAACAGGTCACTATCAGTCAAAATAAAA
TCATTATTTG
